>Addgene plasmid #174987 | pMSR:MSMEG_1124:Dendra | addgene full sequence | sequence record 345661 | Addgene NGS Result
ATCCTGGCGTGGACGAGCCTCCGGTTCGGAGAGCTGATCGAGCTTCGCCGCAAGGACATCGTGGACGACG
GCATGACGATGAAGCTCCGGGTGCGCCGTGGCGCTTCCCGCGTGGGGAACAAGATCGTCGTTGGCAACGC
CAAGACCGTCCGGTCGAAGCGTCCTGTGACGGTTCCGCCTCACGTCGCGGAGATGATCCGAGCGCACATG
AAGGACCGTACGAAGATGAACAAGGGCCCCGAGGCATTCCTGGTGACCACGACGCAGGGCAACCGGCTGT
CGAAGTCCGCGTTCACCAAGTCGCTGAAGCGTGGCTACGCCAAGATCGGTCGGCCGGAACTCCGCATCCA
CGACCTCCGCGCTGTCGGCGCTACGTTCGCCGCTCAGGCAGGTGCGACGACCAAGGAGCTGATGGCCCGT
CTCGGTCACACGACTCCTAGGATGGCGATGAAGTACCAGATGGCGTCTGAGGCCCGCGACGAGGCTATCG
CTGAGGCGATGTCCAAGCTGGCCAAGACCTCCTGAAACGCAAAAAGCCCCCCTCCCAAGGACACTGAGTC
CTAAAGAGGGGGGTTTCTTGTCAGTACGCGAAGAACCACGCCTGGCCGCGAGCGCCAGCACCGCCGCTCT
GTGCGGAGACCTGGGCACCAGCCCCGCCGCCGCCAGGAGCATTGCCGTTCCCGCCAGAAATCTAGACGGT
GACCACAACGCGCCCGCTTTGATCGGGGACGTCGAAATATTGGATCGTCGGCACCGTCACGGCCGTGGGA
GGCGGCACGATCCGCGACGTGATGATCGGCCGCATCCCCACGGTGCTGCGCAGTGAGCTCTACGCCATCC
CGGCGTTGATCTGTGCGTTCGCACGCACAGGCCCGGTGTGAGAAGGGTCTCTGACGAGCGGGAGAACTCC
CTATCAGTGATAGAGTTTGTCCTCCCTATCAGTGATAGATAGGCTTAAGGAGTAATACGACTCACTATAG
GGAGAAGGAGGCCTTATGACATACGTGATCGGCCGGCCGTGCGTGGACGTCAAAGACCGCGCATGCGTGG
ATGAGTGCCCGGTCGACTGCATCTACGAGGGCGCGCGGATGCTCTACATCCACCCCGACGAATGTGTCGA
CTGTGGCGCGTGTGAACCCGTGTGCCCGGTGGAGGCGATCTACTACGAGGACGACCTGCCCGAGGATCTG
CAGCCGTACCAGGAGGAGAACGCGAAGTTCTTCACCGATGTCCTGCCCGGGCGTGCCCAACCGCTCGGAT
CACCGGGCGGTGCCGCGAAACTCGGTGTCGTGGACGCCGATACGCCCATGGTTGCGGAGCTACCGCCGCA
GGGGGATAAGCTTGGTGCGGCCGCGGGCAACACGCCTGGCATCAATCTGATCAAGGAGGACATGCGTGTC
AAGGTGCATATGGAGGGCAACGTGAACGGTCACGCCTTCGTGATCGAGGGGGAGGGTAAGGGTAAGCCTT
ACGAAGGGACCCAGACCGCCAACCTCACCGTCAAGGAGGGCGCCCCTCTCCCATTCTCGTACGATATCCT
CACTACCGCGGTGCATTACGGGAACCGCGTGTTCACCAAGTACCCCGAGGATATCCCTGACTACTTCAAG
CAGAGCTTCCCGGAGGGATACTCCTGGGAGCGGACGATGACCTTCGAAGACAAGGGTATCTGTACGATCC
GCAGCGACATCTCGCTGGAAGGGGACTGTTTCTTCCAGAACGTCCGTTTCAAGGGGACCAACTTTCCGCC
GAACGGCCCGGTCATGCAGAAGAAGACCCTCAAGTGGGAGCCGAGCACGGAGAAGCTGCACGTTCGGGAC
GGCCTCCTGGTCGGCAACATCAACATGGCGCTGCTGCTGGAAGGCGGCGGCCACTACCTATGCGACTTCA
AGACCACGTACAAAGCGAAGAAGGTCGTCCAGCTGCCCGACGCGCACTTCGTGGACCACCGCATCGAAAT
CCTGGGGAACGATTCGGACTACAACAAGGTCAAGTTGTACGAGCACGCTGTGGCACGCTATAGCCCGCTC
CCGTCGCAGGTCTGGTTCGAAGGCGGCGGCGGGGAGAACCTGTATTTCCAGGACTACAAGGACGACGACG
ACAAGTGATTTAAATAACCCCTTGGGGCCTCTAAACGGGTCTTGAGGGGTTTTTTGTTAACTAGCGTACG
ATCGAATTCCTGCAGCTCACGGTAACTGATGCCGTATTTGCAGTACCAGCGTACGGCCCACAGAATGATG
TCACGCTGAAAATGCCGGCCTTTGAATGGGTTCATGTGCAGCTCCATCAGCAAAAGGGGATGATAAGTTT
ATCACCACCGACTATTTGCAACAGTGCCGTTGATCGTGCTATGATCGACTGATGTCATCAGCGGTGGAGT
GCAATGTCGTGCAATACGAATGGCGAAAAGCCGAGCTCATCGGTCAGCTTCTCAACCTTGGGGTTACCCC
CGGCGGTGTGCTGCTGGTCCACAGCTCCTTCCGTAGCGTCCGGCCCCTCGAAGATGGGCCACTTGGACTG
ATCGAGGCCCTGCGTGCTACGCTGGGTCCGGGAGGGACGCTCGTCATGCCCTCGTGGTCAGGTCTGGACG
ACGAGCCGTTCGATCCTGCCACGTCGCCCGTTACACCGGACCTTGGAGTTGTCTCTGACACATTCTGGCG
CCTGCCAAATGTAAAGCGCAGCGCCCATCCATTTGCCTTTGCGGCAGCGGGGCCACAGGCAGAGCAGATC
ATCTCTGATCCATTGCCCCTGCCACCTTACTCGCCTGCAAGCCCGGTCGCCCGTGTCCATGAACTCGATG
GGCAGGTACTTCTCCTCGGCGTGGGACACGATGCCAACACGACGCTGCATCTTGCCGAGTTGATGGCAAA
GGTTCCCTATGGGGTGCCGAGACACTGCACCATTCTTCAGGATGGCAAGTTGGTACGCGTCGATTATCTC
GAGAATGACCACTGCTGTGAGCGCTTTGCCTTGGCGGACAGGTGGCTCAAGGAGAAGAGCCTTCAGAAGG
AAGGTCCAGTCGGTCATGCCTTTGCTCGGTTGATCCGCTCCCGCGACATTGTGGCGACAGCCCTGGGTCA
ACTGGGCCGAGATCCGTTGATCTTCCTGCATCCGCCAGAGGCGGGATGCGAAGAATGCGATGCCGCTCGC
CAGTCGATTGGCTGAGCTCATGAGCGGAGAACGAGATGACGTTGGAGGGGCAAGGTCGCGCTGATTGCTG
GGGCAACACGGGGGATCCACTAGTTCCATGAGCGTCAGACCCCGTAGAAAAGATCAAAGGATCTTCTTGA
GATCCTTTTTTTCTGCGCGTAATCTGCTGCTTGCAAACAAAAAAACCACCGCTACCAGCGGTGGTTTGTT
TGCCGGATCAAGAGCTACCAACTCTTTTTCCGAAGGTAACTGGCTTCAGCAGAGCGCAGATACCAAATAC
TGTCCTTCTAGTGTAGCCGTAGTTAGGCCACCACTTCAAGAACTCTGTAGCACCGCCTACATACCTCGCT
CTGCTAATCCTGTTACCAGTGGCTGCTGCCAGTGGCGATAAGTCGTGTCTTACCGGGTTGGACTCAAGAC
GATAGTTACCGGATAAGGCGCAGCGGTCGGGCTGAACGGGGGGTTCGTGCACACAGCCCAGCTTGGAGCG
AACGACCTACACCGAACTGAGATACCTACAGCGTGAGCTATGAGAAAGCGCCACGCTTCCCGAGGGGAGA
AAGGCGGACAGGTATCCGGTAAGCGGCAGGGTCGGAACAGGAGAGCGCACGAGGGAGCTTCCAGGGGGAA
ACGCCTGGTATCTTTATAGTCCTGTCGGGTTTCGCCACCTCTGACTTGAGCGTCGATTTTTGTGATGCTC
GTCAGGGGGGCGGAGCCTATGGAAAAACGCCAGCAACGCGGCCTTTTTACGGTTCCTGGCCTTTTGCTGG
CCTTTTGCTCACATGTTCTTTCCTGCGTTATCCCCTGATTCTGTGGATAACCGTATTACCGCCTTTGAGT
GAGCTGATACCGCTCGCCGCAGCCGAACGACCGAGCGCAACGCGTGCGGCCGCGGTACCCGGGGATCCTC
TAGAGTCGACCACCAAGGGCACCATCTCTGCTTGGGCCACCCCGTTGGCCGCAGCCAGCTCGCTGAGAGC
CGTGAACGACAGGGCGAACGCCAGCCCGCCGACGGCGAGGGTTCCGACCGCTGCAACTCCCGGTGCAACC
TTGTCCCGGTCTATTCTCTTCACTGCACCAGCTCCAATCTGGTGTGAATGCCCCTCGTCTGTTCGCGCAG
GCGGGGGGCTCTATTCGTTTGTCAGCATCGAAAGTAGCCAGATCAGGGATGCGTTGCAACCGCGTATGCC
CAGGTCAGAAGAGTCGCACAAGAGTTGCAGACCCCTGGAAAGAAAAATGGCCAGAGGGCGAAAACACCCT
CTGACCAGCGGAGCGGGCGACGGGAATCGAACCCGCGTAGCTAGTTTGGAAGAATGGGTGTCTGCCGACC
ACATATGGGCCGGTCAAGATAGGTTTTTACCCCCTCTCGGCTGCATCCTCTAAGTGGAAAGAAATTGCAG
GTCGTAGAAGCGCGTTGAAGCCTGAGAGTTGCACAGGAGTTGCAACCCGGTAGCCTTGTTCACGACGAGA
GGAGACCTAGTTGGCACGTCGCGGATGGGGATCGCTGAAGACTCAGCGCAGCGGGAGGATCCAAGCCTCA
TACGTCAACCCGCAGGACGGTGTGAGGTACTACGCGCTGCAGACCTACGACAACAAGATGGACGCCGAAG
CCTGGCTCGCGGGCGAGAAGCGGCTCATCGAGATGGAGACCTGGACCCCTCCACAGGACCGGGCGAAGAA
GGCAGCCGCCAGCGCCATCACGCTGGAGGAGTACACCCGGAAGTGGCTCGTGGAGCGCGACCTCGCAGAC
GGCACCAGGGATCTGTACAGCGGGCACGCGGAGCGCCGCATCTACCCGGTGCTAGGTGAAGTGGCGGTCA
CAGAGATGACGCCAGCTCTGGTGCGTGCGTGGTGGGCCGGGATGGGTAGGAAGCACCCGACTGCCCGCCG
GCATGCCTACAACGTCCTCCGGGCGGTGATGAACACAGCGGTCGAGGACAAGCTGATCGCAGAGAACCCG
TGCCGGATCGAGCAGAAGGCAGCCGATGAGCGCGACGTAGAGGCGCTGACGCCTGAGGAGCTGGACATCG
TCGCCGCTGAGATCTTCGAGCACTACCGGATCGCGGCATAC
Features (pLannotate 1.2.2; 14 found; start..end, strand, type, name):
    584..688     -  CDS            32 (fragment): VG32_BPML5 - Protein predicted: Swiss-Prot protein existence level 4. From Mycobacterium phage L5 (Mycobacteriophage L5).
    744..848     +  CDS            Y4104_STRCO (fragment): Protein inferred from homology: Swiss-Prot protein existence level 3. From Streptomyces coelicolor (strain ATCC BAA-471 / A3(2) / M145).
    906..925     +  promoter       tight TRE promoter (fragment): Tet-responsive promoter PTight, consisting of seven tet operator sequences followed by the minimal CMV promoter
    932..949     +  promoter       tight TRE promoter (fragment): Tet-responsive promoter PTight, consisting of seven tet operator sequences followed by the minimal CMV promoter
    963..981     +  promoter       T7 promoter: promoter for bacteriophage T7 RNA polymerase
    996..1325    +  CDS            fdxA: FER_MYCTU - Experimental evidence at protein level: Swiss-Prot protein existence level 1. Ferredoxins are iron-sulfur proteins that transfer electrons in a wide variety of metabolic reactions. From Mycobacterium tuberculosis (strain ATCC 25618 / H37Rv).
   1359..2045    +  CDS            Dendra2: Dendra2 is a photoconvertible green fluorescent protein published in 2006, derived from Dendronephthya sp.. It has high acid sensitivity.
   2085..2105    +  CDS            FLAG (fragment): FLAG® epitope tag, followed by an enterokinase cleavage site
   2114..2156    +  terminator     T7 terminator (fragment): transcription terminator for bacteriophage T7 RNA polymerase
   2362..3162    +  CDS            ApmR: aminoglycoside 3-N-acetyltransferase type IV ; aac(3)IV; confers resistance to apramycin (Paget and Davies, 1996)
   3229..3246    -  misc_feature   MCS (fragment): pBluescript multiple cloning site
   3287..3875    +  rep_origin     ori: high-copy-number ColE1/pMB1/pBR322/pUC origin of replication
   4043..4071    +  misc_feature   MCS (fragment): pUC18/19 multiple cloning site
   4631..522     +  CDS            33 (across the origin): VINT_BPML5 - Also known as int. Protein inferred from homology: Swiss-Prot protein existence level 3. Integrase is necessary for integration of the phage into the host genome by site-specific recombination. From Mycobacterium phage L5 (Mycobacteriophage L5).
