[The description below was written by a language model from this plasmid's Addgene catalogue record and pLannotate feature annotations shown in this document.]
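Description:
pMSR:MSMEG_1124:Dendra is a 5.2 kb integrating mycobacterial expression vector built on the pMSR:Dendra backbone, part of a systematic resource of tagged Mycobacterium smegmatis genes. It is propagated in E. coli through a high-copy ColE1/pUC-type origin and selected with apramycin via the aac(3)IV acetyltransferase gene, a marker that also works in mycobacteria. The plasmid has no annotated mycobacterial replication origin. Instead it carries the mycobacteriophage L5 integrase gene, which spans the numbering origin of the sequence, together with adjacent L5-derived sequence. This allows site-specific, single-copy insertion at the L5 attachment site of the mycobacterial chromosome.

The payload is the M. smegmatis open reading frame MSMEG_1124, inserted by ligation-independent cloning. The annotation tool matches this roughly 330 bp coding region to the M. tuberculosis ferredoxin FdxA, suggesting that the gene encodes a ferredoxin homologue, although the catalogue entry itself does not state a function. The gene is fused at its C terminus, through a Gly-Ala linker, to the green-to-red photoconvertible fluorescent protein Dendra2, followed by a single FLAG epitope.

Expression in mycobacteria is driven by the pmycTetO promoter. Its tet operator sequences explain the short "TRE" fragment hits in the feature table and would permit Tet repressor-based regulation in strains that supply the repressor. A T7 promoter sits immediately upstream of the coding sequence and a T7 terminator lies downstream, so the same fusion can also be expressed in E. coli strains providing T7 RNA polymerase.

The stated purpose is C-terminal fluorescent fusion, which supports localisation imaging of the protein in live mycobacteria. The FLAG tag additionally offers a handle for immunodetection or affinity purification.
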