Addgene plasmid #174987: pMSR:MSMEG_1124:Dendra
Purpose: C-term fluorescent fusion
Depositing lab: Keith Derbyshire & Joseph Wade. Depositing organization: Wadsworth Center, New York State Department of Health. Publication: A Mycobacterial Systems Resource for the Research Community. Judd JA, Canestrari J, Clark R, Joseph A, Lapierre P, Lasek-Nesselquist E, Mir M, Palumbo M, Smith C, Stone M, Upadhyay A, Wirth SE, Dedrick RM, Meier CG, Russell DA, Dills A, Dove E, Kester J, Wolf ID, Zhu J, Rubin ER, Fortune S, Hatfull GF, Gray TA, Wade JT, Derbyshire KM. mBio. 2021 Mar 2;12(2). pii: mBio.02401-20. doi: 10.1128/mBio.02401-20. PubMed 33653882.
Backbone
  Vector backbone: pMSR:Dendra
  Vector type: Bacterial Expression ; Integrating Mycobacterial Expression Vector attL5. T7 expression in E. coli
Growth in bacteria
  Bacterial resistance: Apramycin, 25 μg/mL
  Growth temperature: 37°C
  Growth strain: DH5alpha
  Copy number: High Copy
Gene/Insert
  Gene/Insert name: MSMEG_1124
  Species: M. smegmatis
  Promoter: pmycTetO
  Tag / fusion protein: Gly-Ala Linker/Dendra2/1x Flag Tag (C terminal on insert)
  Cloning method: Ligation Independent Cloning
  Sequencing primers: 5′ TGATAGAGTTTGTCCTCCCTATCAG; 3′ TCCATATGCACCTTGACACG
Resource information
  A portion of this plasmid was derived from a plasmid made by: CP000480.1
Terms and licenses: Academic/Nonprofit Terms; Industry Terms: Not Available to Industry
Depositor comments: 5' cloning site: AseI (destroyed), 3' cloning site: HindIII (not destroyed)
How to cite: pMSR:MSMEG_1124:Dendra was a gift from Keith Derbyshire & Joseph Wade (Addgene plasmid # 174987 ; http://n2t.net/addgene:174987 ; RRID:Addgene_174987)
