>Addgene plasmid #174987 | pMSR:MSMEG_1124:Dendra | depositor partial sequence | sequence record 339381 | partial
ATGACATACGTGATCGGCCGGCCGTGCGTGGACGTCAAAGACCGCGCATGCGTGGATGAGTGCCCGGTCG
ACTGCATCTACGAGGGCGCGCGGATGCTCTACATCCACCCCGACGAATGTGTCGACTGTGGCGCGTGTGA
ACCCGTGTGCCCGGTGGAGGCGATCTACTACGAGGACGACCTGCCCGAGGATCTGCAGCCGTACCAGGAG
GAGAACGCGAAGTTCTTCACCGATGTCCTGCCCGGGCGTGCCCAACCGCTCGGATCACCGGGCGGTGCCG
CGAAACTCGGTGTCGTGGACGCCGATACGCCCATGGTTGCGGAGCTACCGCCGCAGGGGGAT
